>Addgene plasmid #153815 | pGBW-m4252913 | addgene full sequence | sequence record 307358 | Ginkgo NGS Result
GCATTCTAGTTGTGGTTTGTCCAAACTCATCAATGTATCTTATCATGTCTGTGAGCTGAAGGTACGCTGT
ATCTCAGTCAGTCAAGCTAGCAGAGGCCTGCGGATCCTTAGCCGCGTGGCACGAGCCCGCTGCTATGGTG
ATGGTGATGGTGCATGTGCCCCGAGCCTGAACCTGCCAGGTTAGCGTCCAAGAACTCTTTTAGCTGGCCC
TTAGACAGGGCTCCCACTTTTGTCGCGGCAACTTCCCCATTCTTAAAGAGCAGGAGGGTAGGTATTCCCC
TGATGCCGTATTTAGGTGCCGTCCCTGGGTTCTGATCTATATTAAGCTTAGCGACAGTTAATTTTCCTTG
ATACTCGTCGGCGATCTCGTCCAGAATGGGTGCGATCATCTTGCACGGGCCACACCATTCAGCCCAGAAA
TCTACCAGTATCGCACCATCGGCCTTCAACACGTCTGTATCAAAGGAGTCATCGGTTAGATGAATGATTT
TGTCACTCATCGACTGAAAGTAAAGGTTTTCTGTGAGATTAAAGTTAACTACATCTACTTGTGCTATGTA
GTTACGAGAATTCATTCTGCACAAGAGTAGACTATATATCGTAAACGGAAAAGCGAAAACGTTTATATAG
CCCATGGTGGCGGCCGCTGGCGGGTGTGTCGAGTGGATGGTAGGATCGACAAAGATCTGATCTGACGGTT
CACTAAACCAGCTCTGCTTATATAGACCTCCCACCGTACACGCCTACCGCCCATTTGCGTCAATGGGGCG
GAGTTGTTACGACATTTTGGAAAGTCCCGTTGATTTTGGTGCCAAAACAAACTCCCATTGACGTCAATGG
GGTGGAGACTTGGAAATCCCCGTGAGTCAAACCGCTATCCACGCCCATTGATGTACTGCCAAAACCGCAT
CAGCATGGTAATAGCGATGACTAATACGTAGATGTACTGCCAAGTAGGAAAGTCCCATAAGGTCATGTAC
TGGGCATAATGCCAGGCGGGCCATTTACCGTCATTGACGTCAATAGGGGGCGTACTTGGCATATGATACA
CTTGATGTACTGCCAAGTGGGCAGTTTACCGTAAATACTCCACCCATTGACGTCAATGGAAAGTCCCTAT
TGGCGTTACTATGGGAACATACGTCATTATTGACGTCAATGGGCGGGGGTCGTTGGGCGGTCAGCCAGGC
GGGCCATTTACCGTAAGTTATGTAACGCGGAACTCCATATATGGGCTATGAACTAATGACCCCGTAATTG
ATTACTAGATCTGGCTACACTCGATCAGCAGTTAGATAATAAAATCGCTATCCATCGAAGATGGATGTGT
GTTGGTTTTTTGTGTGTGTAACGCAACGATTGATAGCATAACCCCTTGGGGCCTCTAAACGGGTCTTGAG
GGGTTTTTTGAATTGAGAGGTAGCTGAAGCTGCTGTTATGACCACTAGAGGGAAGAAGATACCTGTGGAG
CTAATGGTCCAAGATGTCGGGAGCCGCGATCGCTGCCAAAAAGGTAAGCTGACGATAGCTGACGAGATTC
GATGCCCGACGAGCAAATGAGCGCCACGGCTGTTCGCGTAAGCTCGAAACGACGGAGATTCGATAGAGCC
AGAGTCGAGTTTAAACGATTCGGGATCTTAAGGATAAATTTCTGGTAAGGAGGACACGTATGGAAGTGGG
CAAGTTGGGGAAGCCGTATCCGTTGCTGAATCTGGCATATGTGGGAGTATAAGACGCGCAGCGTCGCATC
AGGCATTTTTTTCTGCGCCAATGCACCTAGAATCGGTTACCAATGCTTAATCAGTGAGGCACCTATCTCA
GCGATCTGTCTATTTCGTTCATCCATAGTTGCCTGACTCCCCGTCGTGTAGATAACTACGATACGGGAGG
GCTTACCATCTGGCCCCAGTGCTGCAATGATACCGCGAGACCCACGCTCACCGGCTCCAGATTTATCAGC
AATAAACCAGCCAGCCGGAAGGGCCGAGCGCAGAAGTGGTCCTGCAACTTTATCCGCCTCCATCCAGTCT
ATCAACTGTTGCCGGGAAGCTAGAGTAAGTAGTTCGCCAGTTAATAGTTTACGCAAGGTTGTTGCCATTG
CTACAGGCATCGTGGTGTCACGCTCGTCGTTTGGTATGGCTTCATTCAGCTCCGGTTCCCAACGATCAAG
GCGAGTTACATGATCCCCCATGTTGTGCAAAAAAGCGGTTAGCTCCTTCGGTCCTCCAATCGTTGTCAGA
AGTAAGTTGGCCGCAGTGTTATCACTCATGGTTATGGCAGCACTGCATAATTCTCTTACTGTCATGCCAT
CCGTAAGATGCTTTTCTGTGACTGGTGAATACTCAACCAAGTCATTCTGAGAATAGTGTATGCGGCGACC
GAGTTGCTCTTGCCCGGCGTCAATACGGGATAATACCGCGCCACATAGCAGAACTTTAAAAGTGCTCATC
ATTGGAAAGCGTTCTTCGGGGCGAAAACTCTCAAGGATCTTACCGCTGTTGAGATCCAGTTCGATGTAAC
CCACTCGCGCACCCAACTGATCTTCAGCATCTTTTACTTTCACCAGCGTTTCTGGGTGAGCAAAAACAGG
AAGGCAAAATGCCGCAAAAAAGGGAATAAGGGCGACACGGAAATGTTGAATACTCATGCGAAAGCCTCCT
GCTGATCCTGTCTCTTGATAGATGTTTGCAAAAGCTAGGACTCGATTATACGTTGACCGATCAGACTATC
AATATCTAGGTTTAAACAGATCGGTACGCTGCCGTGACCAGGCTTGAGTACAATATCTGACGATTGGACT
TCCTGGGTCCCAAGCTGGATTCCGACTGGCTGACTGCCAAGCAACGATATGGATCGTCGAGACTCGCACT
GAGAGGATCGTTCTCGGTACACCAGGCGCGCCTAGCGTTACACACACAAAAAACCAACACACATCCATCT
TCGATGGATAGCGATTTTATTATCTAAGACTAGGCTTACATACTAGCTTATTCCTTTGCCCTCGGACGAG
TGCTGGGGCGTCGGTTTCCACTATCGGCGAGTACTTCTACACAGCCATCGGTCCAGACGGCGGCGCTTCT
GCGGGCGATTTGTGTACGCCCGACAGTCCCGGCTCCGGATCGGACGATTGCGTCGCATCGACCCTGCGCC
CAAGCTGCATCATCGAAATTGCCGTCAACCAAGCTCTGATAGAGTTGGTCAAGACCAATGCGGAGCATAT
ACGCCCGGAGCCGGGGCGATCCTGCAAGCTCCGGATGCCTCCGCTCGAAGTAGCGCGTCTGCTGCTCCAT
ACAAGCCAACCACGGCCTCCAGAAGAAGATGTTGGCGACCTCGTATTGGGAATCCCCGAACATCGCCTCG
CTCCAGTCAATGACCGCTGTTATGCGGCCATTGTCCGTCAGGACATTGTTGGAGCCGAAATCCGCGTGCA
CGAGGTGCCGGACTTCGGGGCAGTCCTCGGCCCAAAGCATCAGCTCATCGAGAGCCTGCGCGACGGACGC
ACTGACGGTGTCGTCCATCACAGTTTGCCAGTGATACACATGGGGATCAGCAATCGCGCATATGAAATCA
CGCCATGTAGTGTATTGACCGATTCCTTGCGGTCCGAATGGGCCGAACCCGCTCGTCTGGCTAAGATCGG
CGGCAGCGATGGCATCCATTGCCTCCGCGACCGGCTGCAGAACAGCGGGCAGTTCGGTTTCAGGCAGGTC
TTGCAACGTGACACCCTGTGCACGGCGGGAGATGCAATAGGTCAGGCTCTCGCTGAACTCCCCAATGTCA
AGCACTTCCGGAATCGGGAGCGCGGCGGATGCAAAGTGCCGATAAACATAACGATCTTTGTAGAAACCAT
CGGCGCAGCTATTTACCCGCAGGACATATCCACGCCCTCCTACATCGAAGCTGAAAGCACGAGATTCTTC
GCCCTCCGAGAGCTGCATCAGGTCGGAGACGCTGTCGAACTTTTCGATCAGAAACTTCTCGACAGACGTC
GCGGTGAGTTCAGGCTTTTTACCCATGTTGTCTAACAAAAAAGCCAAAAACGGCCAGAATTTAGCGGACA
ATTTACAAGTCTAACACTGAAAATTACATATTGACCCAAATGATTACATTTCAAAAGGTGCCTAAAAAAC
TTCACAAAACACACTCGCCAACCCCGAGCGCATAGTTCAAAACCGGAGCTTCAGCTACTTAAGAAGATAG
GTACATAAAACCGACCAAAGAAACTGACGCCTCACTTATCCCTCCCCTCACCAGAGGTCCGGCGCCTGTC
GATTCAGGAGAGCCTACCCTAGGCCCGAACCCTGCGTCCTGCGACGGAGAAAAGCCTACCGCACACCTAC
CGGCTGGTGGCCCCACCCTGCATTATAAGCCAACAGAACGGGTGACGTCACGACACGACGAGGGCGCGCG
CTCCCAAAGGTACGGGTGCACTGCCCAACGGCACCGCCATAACTGCCGCCCCCGCAACAGACGACAAACC
GAGTTCTCCAGTCAGTGACAAACTTCACGTCAGGGTCCCCAGATGGTGCCCAGCCCATCTCACCCGAATA
AGAGCTTTCCCGCATTAGCGAAGGGCTCAAGACCTTGGGTTCTTGCCGCCCACCATGCCCCCCACCTTGT
TTCAACGACCTCACAGCCCGCCTCACAAGCGTCTTCCATTCAAGACTCGGGAACAGCCGCCATTTTGCTG
CGCTCCCCCCAACCCCCAGTTCAGGGCAACCTTGCTCGCGGACCCAGACTACAGCCCTTGGCGGTCTCTC
CACACGCTTCCGTCCCACCGAGCGGCCCGGCGGCCACGAAAGCCCCGGCCAGCCCAGCAGCCCGCTACTC
ACCAAGTGACGATCACAGCGATCCACAAACAAGAACCGCGACCCAAATCCCGGCTGCGACGGAACTAGCT
GTGCCACACCCGGCGCGTCCTTATATAATCATCGGCGTTCACCGCCCCACGGAGATCCCTCCGCAGAATC
GCCGAGAAGGGACTACTTTTCCTCGCCTGTTCCGCTCTCTGGAAAGAAAACCAGTGCCCTAGAGTCACCC
AAGTCCCGTCCTAAAATGTCCTTCTGCTGATACTGGGGTTCTAAGGCCGAGTCTTATGAGCAGCGGGCCG
CTGTCCTGAGCGTCCGGGCGGAAGGATCAGGACGCTCCTGCGCCCTTCGTCTGACGTGGCAGCGCTCGCC
GTGACGAGGGGGGCGCCCGCGGGAGGCGCCAAAACCCGGCGCGGAGGCCAGGCGCGCCCCGATTTCGATA
TTCCTCGGATCTCGGATAGATCGGGATTGAGGATGTAGGTTGAACTTCTCTCGGGTGATCCCGATCTCGG
ATATTCGGGATTGGAGTAATACCTGGCGATAGGCGCTGCCAAGCAATAGCCAAGGCGCAAGGCCGGCCAA
GAGACTTGCGATAGTTCGTTCGAGAGGTAGCCTGCAAGATGGATCGGACGAAAGGTTTGAAGATTTTCCG
ACGAGGGCCTTGGAGAGTTCGGAAATTTAAATGCAACTATGGATGAACGAAATAGACAGATCGCTGAGAT
AGGTGCCTCACTGATTAAGCATTGGTAACTGTCAGACCAAGTTTACTCATATATACTTTAGATTGATTTA
AAACTTCATTTTTAATTTAAAAGGATCTAGGTGAAGATCCTTTTTGATAATCTCATGACCAAAATCCCTT
AACGTGAGTTTTCGTTCCACTGAGCGTCAGACCCCGTAGAAAAGATCAAAGGATCTTCTTGAGATCCTTT
TTTTCTGCGCGTAATCTGCTGCTTGCAAACAAAAAAACCACCGCTACCAGCGGTGGTTTGTTTGCCGGAT
CAAGAGCTACCAACTCTTTTTCCGAAGGTAACTGGCTTCAGCAGAGCGCAGATACCAAATACTGTTCTTC
TAGTGTAGCCGTAGTTAGGCCACCACTTCAAGAACTCTGTAGCACCGCCTACATACCTCGCTCTGCTAAT
CCTGTTACCAGTGGCTGCTGCCAGTGGCGATAAGTCGTGTCTTACCGGGTTGGACTCAAGACGATAGTTA
CCGGATAAGGCGCAGCGGTCGGGCTGAACGGGGGGTTCGTGCACACAGCCCAGCTTGGAGCGAACGACCT
ACACCGAACTGAGATACCTACAGCGTGAGCTATGAGAAAGCGCCACGCTTCCCGAAGGGAGAAAGGCGGA
CAGGTATCCGGTAAGCGGCAGGGTCGGAACAGGAGAGCGCACGAGGGAGCTTCCAGGGGGAAACGCCTGG
TATCTTTATAGTCCTGTCGGGTTTCGCCACCTCTGACTTGAGCGTCGATTTTTGTGATGCTCGTCAGGGG
GGCGGAGCCTATGGAAAAACGCCAGCAACGCGGCCTTTTTACGGTTCCTGGCCTTTTGCTGGCCTTTTGC
TCACATGATTTAAATGAAACTCGTAATCGGAGAACGGGTGCAATAGCAAGGACCAGATCGAACTTGACTG
ACGCAATTCTGAGCGTAGTCGAAACCCAGACAAGTCGATCTCGCCAAGTAGCTGACTTGACTGGTTAATT
AAGTTTCGATAGCCCAAGGTAACCAATGAGATTAGGGAGGGAAGAAAGTTTGATGAACTACTTCTGACCC
CTAGTGGTGTCCAGAAAAGACCATTAAAGGAATGTCTTGATCGAAATCGAGAGATCGCCTGCAGGATAGC
TGACGACCTTAAGGATAAATTTCTGGTAAGGAGGACACGTATGGAAGTGGGCAAGTTGGGGAAGCCGTAT
CCGTTGCTGAATCTGGCATATGTGGGAGTATAAGACGCGCAGCGTCGCATCAGGCATTTTTTTCTGCGCC
AATGCCGGTAGATAGCAATCCGGCCCGAGGGGCACAAAAAACCCCTCAAGACCCGTTTAGAGGCCCCAAG
GGGTTATGCTACGATACCGATAGAGATGGGCCAATACCACATTTGTAGAGGTTTTACTTGCTTTAAAAAA
CCTCCCACACCTCCCCCTGAACCTGAAACATAAAATGAATGCAATTGTTGTTGTTAACTTGTTTATTGCA
GCTTATAATGGTTACAAATAAAGCAATAGCATCACAAATTTCACAAATAAAGCATTTTTTTCACT
Features (pLannotate 1.2.2; 21 found; start..end, strand, type, name):
    135..152     -  CDS            6xHis: 6xHis affinity tag
    174..500     -  CDS            trxA: THIO_ECO57 - Experimental evidence at protein level: Swiss-Prot protein existence level 1. Participates in various redox reactions through the reversible oxidation of its active center dithiol to a disulfide and catalyzes dithiol-disulfide exchange reactions. From Escherichia coli O157:H7.
    530..589     -  ncRNA          Corona pk3: Accession: RF00165 - Coronavirus 3' UTR pseudoknot
    710..761     -  promoter       CMVd2 promoter: truncated human cytomegalovirus (CMV) immediate early promoter that yields moderately reduced expression relative to the full-length promoter
    824..841     +  promoter       CMV promoter (fragment): human cytomegalovirus (CMV) immediate early promoter
    914..1217    -  enhancer       CMV enhancer: human cytomegalovirus immediate early enhancer
   1298..1346    +  polyA_signal   poly(A) signal: synthetic polyadenylation signal
   1364..1410    +  terminator     T7 terminator: transcription terminator for bacteriophage T7 RNA polymerase
   1415..1486    -  misc_feature   5' β-globin insulator: insulator upstream of the human β-globin locus (Farrell et al., 2002)
   1638..1774    -  terminator     rrnG terminator: transcription terminator from the E. coli ribosomal RNA rrnG operon (Albrechtsen et al., 1991)
   1787..2647    -  CDS            AmpR: β-lactamase; bla; confers resistance to ampicillin, carbenicillin, and related antibiotics
   2913..2961    -  polyA_signal   poly(A) signal: synthetic polyadenylation signal
   2989..4010    -  CDS            HygR (fragment): hygromycin B phosphotransferase confers resistance to hygromycin
   4020..5229    -  promoter       UbC promoter: human ubiquitin C promoter
   5493..5557    +  CDS            bla(M) (fragment): β-lactamase lacking the signal sequence; bla(M); allows cytosolic expression of β-lactamase
   5729..6317    +  rep_origin     ori: high-copy-number ColE1/pMB1/pBR322/pUC origin of replication
   6543..6614    -  misc_feature   3' β-globin insulator: insulator downstream of the human β-globin locus (Farrell et al., 2002)
   6659..6795    -  terminator     rrnG terminator: transcription terminator from the E. coli ribosomal RNA rrnG operon (Albrechtsen et al., 1991)
   6825..6871    -  terminator     T7 terminator: transcription terminator for bacteriophage T7 RNA polymerase
   6894..6963    +  CDS            large T antigen (fragment): large T antigen from SV40 (simian virus 40)
   6986..42      +  polyA_signal   SV40 poly(A) signal (across the origin): SV40 polyadenylation signal
