[The description below was written by a language model from this plasmid's Addgene catalogue record and pLannotate feature annotations shown in this document.]
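Description:
pGBW-m4252913 is a mammalian expression plasmid for the wild-type ORF10 protein of SARS-CoV-2, built in a pTwist_CMV_Hygro_6 backbone from which an AarI site was removed. It is maintained in E. coli through a high-copy ColE1/pUC-type origin and an AmpR (β-lactamase) gene. Transfected mammalian cells can be selected with hygromycin, whose resistance gene (hygromycin B phosphotransferase) is driven by the human ubiquitin C promoter and followed by a synthetic poly(A) signal. The annotated full sequence is 7,065 nt.

The very short ORF10 insert (about 110 bp) is transcribed from the CMV immediate-early enhancer/promoter. The annotation software does not label ORF10 itself. In the corresponding position, between the promoter and the fusion partner, it detects a coronavirus 3' UTR pseudoknot motif, probably reflecting ORF10's location near the 3' end of the viral genome. According to the record, the protein carries a C-terminal, backbone-encoded tag consisting of a TEV protease cleavage site and thioredoxin. The feature table confirms an E. coli trxA coding sequence downstream of the insert and also shows a 6xHis tag after it, although the TEV site is not annotated separately. Thioredoxin fusions are commonly used to improve the solubility and stability of small proteins, the His tag permits affinity purification or detection, and TEV cleavage allows the tags to be removed. An SV40 poly(A) signal lies downstream of the cassette. The expression units are flanked by β-globin insulator elements and by bacterial rrnG and T7 terminators, which help isolate them from neighbouring transcription.

The plasmid is suited to transient or stable expression of tagged ORF10 in mammalian cells, though the record does not state specific applications.
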