Addgene plasmid #153815: pGBW-m4252913
Purpose: Mammalian expression plasmid for SARS-CoV-2 ORF10 protein
Depositing lab: Ginkgo Bioworks & Benjie Chen. Depositing organization: Ginkgo Bioworks.
Backbone
  Vector backbone: pTwist_CMV_Hygro_6 with AarI site removed
  Backbone size w/o insert (bp): 6525
  Vector type: Mammalian Expression
  Selectable markers: Hygromycin
Growth in bacteria
  Bacterial resistance: Ampicillin, 100 μg/mL
  Growth temperature: 37°C
  Growth strain: DH5alpha
  Copy number: High Copy
Gene/Insert
  Gene/Insert name: SARS-CoV-2 ORF10 protein
  Species: Severe acute respiratory syndrome coronavirus 2
  Insert size (bp): 110
  Mutation: wt
  Entrez Gene: ORF10 (a.k.a. GU280_gp11)
  Promoter: CMV
  Tag / fusion protein: Cleavable TEV;TRX (C terminal on backbone)
  Cloning method: Unknown
Resource information
  A portion of this plasmid was derived from a plasmid made by: GinkgoBioworks
Depositor comments: NCBI reference sequence: 43740576
How to cite: pGBW-m4252913 was a gift from Ginkgo Bioworks & Benjie Chen (Addgene plasmid # 153815 ; http://n2t.net/addgene:153815 ; RRID:Addgene_153815)
